Addgene plasmid #33310: mSIRT3-S
Depositing lab: Michael Sack. Depositing organization: National Heart, Lung, and Blood Institute (NHLBI). Publication: Characterization of the murine SIRT3 mitochondrial localization sequence and comparison of mitochondrial enrichment and deacetylase activity of long and short SIRT3 isoforms. Bao J, Lu Z, Joseph JJ, Carabenciov D, Dimond CC, Pang L, Samsel L, McCoy JP Jr, Leclerc J, Nguyen P, Gius D, Sack MN. J Cell Biochem. 2010 May;110(1):238-47. 10.1002/jcb.22531 PubMed 20235147.
Backbone
  Vector backbone: pcDNA3.1
  Backbone manufacturer: Invitrogen
  Backbone size w/o insert (bp): 5400
  Vector type: Mammalian Expression
Growth in bacteria
  Bacterial resistance: Ampicillin, 100 μg/mL
  Growth temperature: 37°C
  Growth strain: DH5alpha
  Copy number: High Copy
Gene/Insert
  Gene/Insert name: Sirt3
  Species: M. musculus (mouse)
  Insert size (bp): 771
  Entrez Gene: Sirt3 (a.k.a. 2310003L23Rik, Sir2l3)
  Promoter: CMV
  Tag / fusion protein: 3XFlag (C terminal on insert)
  Cloning method: Restriction Enzyme; 5′ cloning site EcoRI (not destroyed); 3′ cloning site XbaI (not destroyed)
  Sequencing primers: 5′ T7; 3′ BGH-Rev
Terms and licenses: Academic/Nonprofit Terms; Industry Terms: Not Available to Industry
Depositor comments: This is the short form, lacking the 63 aa N-terminal aa included in the long form.
How to cite: mSIRT3-S was a gift from Michael Sack (Addgene plasmid # 33310 ; http://n2t.net/addgene:33310 ; RRID:Addgene_33310)
