[The description below was written by a language model from this plasmid's Addgene catalogue record.]
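Description:
mSIRT3-S is a mammalian expression plasmid built on the Invitrogen pcDNA3.1 backbone (about 5.4 kb without insert) that carries the short isoform of mouse Sirt3. It is propagated in E. coli as a high-copy plasmid under ampicillin selection. The record lists no mammalian selection marker and includes no feature table, so backbone elements beyond those named in the catalogue fields cannot be confirmed here.

The 771 bp Sirt3 insert sits between EcoRI and XbaI sites, both of which are retained, and is transcribed from the CMV promoter, a strong constitutive promoter suited to transient expression in transfected mammalian cells. A 3XFlag epitope is fused to the C terminus of the protein, which allows detection or immunoprecipitation with anti-Flag antibodies and leaves the N terminus unmodified. The listed sequencing primers (T7 on the 5′ side, BGH reverse on the 3′ side) are consistent with the insert lying between the T7 promoter site and the bovine growth hormone polyadenylation region typical of pcDNA3.1.

According to the depositor, this short form lacks the 63 N-terminal amino acids that are present in the long form of murine SIRT3. The associated publication characterises the murine SIRT3 mitochondrial localization sequence and compares the mitochondrial enrichment and deacetylase activity of the long and short isoforms. The construct is therefore mainly useful alongside a long-form counterpart, for testing how the N-terminal extension affects targeting of this sirtuin deacetylase to mitochondria and its enzymatic activity.
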