>Addgene plasmid #33310 | mSIRT3-S | addgene partial sequence | sequence record 42392 | CMV-F 5'-CGCAAATGGGCGGTAGGCGTG-3'
AGCAGAGCTCTCTGGCTACTAGAGAACCCACTGCTTACTGGCTTATCGAAATTAATACGACTCACTATAG
GGAGACCCAAGCTGGCTAGCGTTTAAACTTAAGCTTGGTACCGAGCTCGGATCCACTAGTCCAGTGTGGT
GGAATTCCGTGCAGTAGGGTGGTGGTCATGGTGGGGGCCGGCATCAGCACACCCAGTGGCATCCCGGACT
TCAGATCCCCAGGGAGCGGCCTCTACAGCAACCTTCAGCAGTATGACATCCCGTACCCTGAAGCCATCTT
TGAACTTGGCTTTTTCTTTCACAACCCCAAGCCCTTTTTCATGTTGGCCAAGGAGCTGTACCCTGGGCAC
TACAGGCCCAATGTCACTCACTACTTCCTGAGGCTCCTCCACGACAAGGAGCTGCTTCTGCGGCTCTATA
CACAGAACATCGACGGGCTTGAGAGAGCATCTGGGATCCCTGCCTCAAAGCTGGTTGAAGCCCACGGGAC
CTTTGTAACAGCTACATGCACGGTCTGTCGAAGGTCCTTCCCAGGGGAAGACATATGGGCTGATGTGATG
GCGGACAGGGTGCCCCGCTGCCCTGTCTGTACTGGCGTTGTGAAACCCGACATTGTGTTCTTTGGGGAGC
AGCTGCCTGCAAGGTTCCTACTCCATATGGCTGACTTCGCTTTGGCAGATCTGCTACTCATTCTTGGGAC
CTCCCTGGAGGTGGAGCCTTTTGCCAGCTTGTCTGAAGCAGTACAGAAAT
