>Addgene plasmid #33310 | mSIRT3-S | addgene partial sequence | sequence record 44224 | BGH-rev 5'-TAGAAGGCACAGTCGAGG-3'
CATGCAGTCGTCGAGGAATTGCTATTATTTGTCGTCATCATCCTTATAGTCCTTATCATCGTCGTCTTTG
TAATCCTTGTCATCGTCATCCTTGTAGTCCTCGAGTCTGTCCTGTCCATCCAGCTTGCCACGTTCCCGCT
GCATAAGATCCAGCAGTTCTTGTGTCCACCCCAGGAGGTCCACCAGCCTTTCCACACCATGAACTACATC
CCCTAGCTGGACCACATCTTTCCTTCGAGGACTCAGAACGAACGGCCCCACCAAGTCTCGATTGATGAGC
AGTCGGGGCACTGATTTCTGTACTGCTTCAGACAAGCTGGCAAAAGGCTCCACCTCCAGGGAGGTCCCAA
GAATGAGTAGCAGATCTGCCAAAGCGAAGTCAGCCATATGGAGTAGGAACCTTGCAGGCAGCTGCTCCCC
AAAGAACACAATGTCGGGTTTCACAACGCCAGTACAGACAGGGCAGCGGGGCACCCTGTCCGCCATCACA
TCAGCCCATATGTCTTCCCCTGGGAAGGACCTTCGACAGACCGTGCATGTAGCTGTTACAAAGGTCCCGT
GGGCTTCAACCAGCTTTGAGGCAGGGATCCCAGATGCTCTCTCAAGCCCGTCGATGTTCTGTGTATAGAG
CCGCAGAAGCAGCTCCTTGTCGTGGAGGAGCCTCAGGAAGTAGTGAGTGACATTGGGCCTGTAGTGCCCA
GGGTACAGCTCCTTGGCCAACATGAAAAAGGGCTTGGGGTTGTGAAAGAAAAAGCCAAGTTCAAAGATGG
CTTCAGGGTACGGGATGTCATACTGCTGAAGGTTGCTGTAGAGGCCGCTCCCTGGGGATCTGAAGTCCGG
GATGCCACTGGGTGTGCTGATGCCGGCCCCCACCATGACCACCACCATGAGATC
